>Addgene plasmid #160144 | 2 pCOLI_A_His | addgene full sequence | sequence record 318486 | Addgene NGS Result
CCCGAAGGGAGAAAGGCGGACAGGTATCCGGTAAGCGGCAGGGTCGGAACAGGAGAGCGCACGAGGGAGC
TTCCAGGGGGAAACGCCTGGTATCTTTATAGTCCTGTCGGGTTTCGCCACCTCTGACTTGAGCGTCGATT
TTTGTGATGCTCGTCAGGGGGGCGGAGCCTATGGAAAAACGCCAGCAACGCGGCCTTTTTACGGTTCCTG
GCCTTTTGCTGGCCTTTTGCTCACATGTTCTTTCCTGCGTTATCCCCTGATTCTGTGGATAACCGTATTA
CCGCCTTTGAGTGAGCTGATACCGCTCGCCGCAGCCGAACGACCGAGCGCAGCGAGTCAGTGAGCGAGGA
AGCGGAAGAGCGCCTGATGCGGTATTTTCTCCTTACGCATCTGTGCGGTATTTCACACCGCAATGGTGCA
CTCTCAGTACAATCTGCTCTGATGCCGCATAGTTAAGCCAGTATACACTCCGCTATCGCTACGTGACTGG
GTCATGGCTGCGCCCCGACACCCGCCAACACCCGCTGACGCGCCCTGACGGGCTTGTCTGCTCCCGGCAT
CCGCTTACAGACAAGCTGTGACCGTCTCCGGGAGCTGCATGTGTCAGAGGTTTTCACCGTCATCACCGAA
ACGCGCGAGGCAGCTGCGGTAAAGCTCATCAGCGTGGTCGTGAAGCGATTCACAGATGTCTGCCTGTTCA
TCCGCGTCCAGCTCGTTGAGTTTCTCCAGAAGCGTTAATGTCTGGCTTCTGATAAAGCGGGCCATGTTAA
GGGCGGTTTTTTCCTGTTTGGTCACTGATGCCTCCGTGTAAGGGGGATTTCTGTTCATGGGGTAATGATA
CCGATGAAACGAGAGAGGATGCTCACGATACGGGTTACTGATGATGAACATGCCCGGTTACTGGAACGTT
GTGAGGGTAAACAACTGGCGGTATGGATGCGGCGGGACCAGAGAAAAATCACTCAGGGTCAATGCCAGCG
CTTCGTTAATACAGATGTAGGTGTTGGCACCATGCATCGATCCCGCGAAATTAATACGACTCACTATAGG
GAGACCACAACGGTTTCCCTCCGGCTCCGGAAATAATTTTGTTTAACTTTAAGAAGGAGATATACATATG
GGCAGCAGCCATCATCATCATCATCACAGCAGCGGATCTCTGGAAGTTCTGTTCCAGGGGCCCGGATCCC
GGTCCGACATATGAGCGCGCGGAATTCAAAGGCCTACGTCGACGAGCTCACTAGTCGCGGCCGCTTTCGA
ATCTAGAGCCTGCAGTCTCGACAAGCTTGTCGAGAAGTACTAGAGGATGTACAACGCGTGCGCGCTGATC
CGGCTGCTAACAAAGCCCGAAAGGAAGCTGAGTTGGCTGCTGCCACCGCTGAGCAATAACTAGCATAACC
CCTTGGGGCCTCTAAACGGGTCTTGAGGGGTTTTTTGCTGAAAGGAGGAACTATATCGGGATTAGCCCGC
CTAATGAGCGGGCTTTTTTTTAATTCCCCTATTTGTTTATTTTTCTAAATACATTCAAATATGTATCCGC
TCATGAGACAATAACCCTGATAAATGCTTCAATAATATTGAAAAAGGAAGAGTATGAGTATTCAACATTT
CCGTGTCGCCCTTATTCCCTTTTTTGCGGCATTTTGCCTTCCTGTTTTTGCTCACCCAGAAACGCTCGTG
AAAGTAAAAGACGCAGAGGACCAATTGGGGGCACGAGTGGGATACATAGAACTGGACTTGAATAGCGGTA
AAATCCTTGAGAGTTTTCGCCCTGAAGAGCGTTTTCCAATGATGAGCACTTTCAAAGTTCTGCTATGTGG
AGCAGTATTATCCCGTGTAGATGCGGGGCAAGAGCAACTCGGACGACGAATACACTATTCGCAGAATGAC
TTGGTTGAATACTCCCCAGTGACAGAAAAGCACCTTACGGACGGAATGACGGTAAGAGAATTATGTAGTG
CCGCCATAACGATGAGTGATAACACTGCGGCGAACTTACTTCTGACAACCATCGGTGGACCGAAGGAATT
AACCGCTTTTTTGCACAATATGGGAGACCATGTAACTCGCCTTGACCGTTGGGAACCAGAACTGAATGAA
GCCATACCAAACGACGAGCGAGACACCACAATGCCTGCGGCAATGGCAACAACATTACGCAAACTATTAA
CTGGCGAACTACTTACTCTGGCTTCACGGCAACAATTAATAGACTGGCTTGAAGCGGATAAAGTTGCAGG
ACCACTACTGCGTTCGGCACTTCCTGCTGGCTGGTTTATTGCTGATAAATCTGGGGCAGGAGAGCGTGGT
TCACGGGGTATCATTGCCGCACTTGGACCAGATGGTAAGCCTTCCCGTATCGTAGTTATCTACACGACGG
GTAGTCAGGCAACTATGGACGAACGAAATAGACAGATTGCTGAAATAGGGGCTTCACTGATTAAGCATTG
GTAAACCGATACAATTAAAGGCTCCTTTTGGAGCCTTTTTTTTTGGACGGACCGGTAGAAAAGATCAAAG
GATCTTCTTGAGATCCTTTTTTTCTGCGCGTAATCTGCTGCTTGCAAACAAAAAAACCACCGCTACCAGC
GGTGGTTTGTTTGCCGGATCAAGAGCTACCAACTCTTTTTCCGAAGGTAACTGGCTTCAGCAGAGCGCAG
ATACCAAATACTGTCCTTCTAGTGTAGCCGTAGTTAGGCCACCACTTCAAGAACTCTGTAGCACCGCCTA
CATACCTCGCTCTGCTAATCCTGTTACCAGTGGCTGCTGCCAGTGGCGATAAGTCGTGTCTTACCGGGTT
GGACTCAAGACGATAGTTACCGGATAAGGCGCAGCGGTCGGGCTGAACGGGGGGTTCGTGCACACAGCCC
AGCTTGGAGCGAACGACCTACACCGAACTGAGATACCTACAGCGTGAGCTATGAGAAAGCGCCACGCTT
Features (pLannotate 1.2.2; 12 found; start..end, strand, type, name):
    363..502     -  misc_feature   bom: basis of mobility region from pBR322
    604..795     -  CDS            rop: Rop protein, which maintains plasmids at low copy number; rop
    835..945     +  CDS            mbeC (fragment): MBEC_ECOLX - Experimental evidence at protein level: Swiss-Prot protein existence level 1. Required for efficient mobilization of ColE1 plasmid and is thus essential to promote the specific transfer of the plasmid during conjugation. Probably functions by inducing DNA bending, helping the MbeA relaxase to melt the DNA around the nic site and cleave the phosphodiester bond. Binds specifically double-stranded DNA (dsDNA) containing the ColE1 oriT but does not recognize the inverted repeat (IR). From Escherichia coli.
   1032..1050    +  promoter       T7 promoter: promoter for bacteriophage T7 RNA polymerase
   1088..1110    +  RBS            RBS: efficient ribosome binding site from bacteriophage T7 gene 10 (Olins and Rangwala, 1989)
   1130..1146    +  CDS            capTEV™ (fragment): composite tag for in vivo biotinylation, TEV protease cleavage, and 6xHis tagging
   1333..1382    +  CDS            SET1 (fragment): solubility-enhancement tag derived from T7 phage gene 10B
   1390..1437    +  terminator     T7 terminator: transcription terminator for bacteriophage T7 RNA polymerase
   1502..1593    +  promoter       AmpR promoter: bla
   1594..2451    +  CDS            bla: BLAT_ECOLX - Experimental evidence at protein level: Swiss-Prot protein existence level 1. TEM-type are the most prevalent beta-lactamases in enterobacteria; they hydrolyze the beta-lactam bond in susceptible beta-lactam antibiotics, thus conferring resistance to penicillins and cephalosporins. TEM-3 and TEM-4 are capable of hydrolyzing cefotaxime and ceftazidime. TEM-5 is capable of hydrolyzing ceftazidime. TEM-6 is capable of hydrolyzing ceftazidime and aztreonam. TEM-8/CAZ-2, TEM- 16/CAZ-7 and TEM-24/CAZ-6 are markedly active against ceftazidime. IRT- 4 shows resistance to beta-lactamase in
   2458..2497    +  terminator     fd terminator: central terminator from bacteriophage fd (Otsuka and Kunisawa, 1982)
   2528..177     +  rep_origin     ori (across the origin): high-copy-number ColE1/pMB1/pBR322/pUC origin of replication
