[The description below was written by a language model from this plasmid's Addgene catalogue record and pLannotate feature annotations shown in this document.]
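Description:
2 pCOLI_A_His is an empty bacterial expression backbone of about 2.9 kb, derived from pST50Trc and belonging to the InteBac suite of mutually compatible bacterial and baculovirus expression vectors. It replicates in E. coli from a ColE1/pMB1-type origin. The annotation also finds the rop gene, the pBR322 bom (basis of mobility) region and a short mbeC fragment. The presence of rop, which restrains plasmid copy number, fits the catalogue listing of the vector as low copy. Selection is by ampicillin, through a TEM-type beta-lactamase (bla) expressed from its own promoter and followed by a bacteriophage fd terminator.

The expression cassette is compact. A T7 promoter and the efficient ribosome binding site from T7 gene 10 lead into an N-terminal 6xHis tag that can be removed with 3C protease. This is followed by a custom multiple cloning site designed for compatibility across the InteBac system, and then a T7 terminator. The automated annotation does not label the His tag or the 3C site as such. Instead it reports a short "capTEV" fragment at the start of the reading frame, which most likely reflects the polyhistidine stretch, and a small "SET1" fragment just upstream of the terminator, which is probably a partial match to T7 gene 10-derived sequence rather than a functional solubility tag. No lac operator or lacI is annotated, and no insert is present.

Genes of interest are introduced by Gibson assembly. The resulting His-tagged fusions are expressed in hosts that supply T7 RNA polymerase, which allows metal-affinity purification followed by removal of the tag with 3C protease.
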