Addgene plasmid #160144: 2 pCOLI_A_His
Purpose: (Empty Backbone) N-term 6xHis 3C cleavable Amp resistant bacterial expression vector
Depositing lab: John Weir. Depositing organization: Friedrich Miescher Laboratory. Publication: InteBac - An integrated bacterial and baculovirus expression vector suite. Altmannova V, Blaha A, Astrinidis S, Reichle H, Weir JR. Protein Sci. 2020 Sep 21. doi: 10.1002/pro.3957. PubMed 32955754.
Backbone
  Vector backbone: pST50Trc
  Modifications to backbone: Custom MCS added to the vector for full compatibility within the InteBac system. N-terminal 3C cleavable 6xHis tag added
  Vector type: Bacterial Expression
  Promoter: T7
  Tag / fusion protein: 6xHis (N terminal on backbone)
Growth in bacteria
  Bacterial resistance: Ampicillin, 100 μg/mL
  Growth temperature: 37°C
  Growth strain: DH5alpha
  Copy number: Low Copy
Gene/Insert
  Cloning method: Gibson Cloning
  Sequencing primers: 5′ T7_fwd; 3′ T7_rev
Terms and licenses: Academic/Nonprofit Terms; Industry Terms: Not Available to Industry
How to cite: 2 pCOLI_A_His was a gift from John Weir (Addgene plasmid # 160144 ; http://n2t.net/addgene:160144 ; RRID:Addgene_160144)
